Addgene plasmid #228252: pAAV-U6-SpCas9_gRNA(RHO-P23H)-CMV-mTagBFP2_(RAS3613)
Purpose: pU6 (human U6) expression of SpCas9 sgRNA targeting RHO P23H mutation and pCMV expression of mTagBFP2
Depositing lab: Benjamin Kleinstiver. Depositing organization: Massachusetts General Hospital. Publication: Custom CRISPR-Cas9 PAM variants via scalable engineering and machine learning. Silverstein RA, Kim N, Kroell AS, Walton RT, Delano J, Butcher RM, Pacesa M, Smith BK, Christie KA, Ha LL, Meis RJ, Clark AB, Spinner AD, Lazzarotto CR, Li Y, Matsubara A, Urbina EO, Dahl GA, Correia BE, Marks DS, Tsai SQ, Pinello L, De Ravin SS, Liu Q, Kleinstiver BP. Nature. 2025 Apr 22. doi: 10.1038/s41586-025-09021-y. PubMed 40262634.
Backbone
  Vector backbone: pAAV
  Vector type: Mammalian Expression
Growth in bacteria
  Bacterial resistance: Kanamycin, 50 μg/mL
  Growth temperature: 30°C
  Growth strain: NEB Stable
  Copy number: High Copy
Gene/Insert
  Gene/Insert name: SpCas9 P23H sgRNA, mTagBFP2 (alt name: RAS2613)
  gRNA/shRNA sequence: GTAGTACTGTGGGTACTCGA
  Species: Synthetic
  Mutation: n/a
  Promoter: CMV and U6
  Cloning method: Gibson Cloning
Terms and licenses: Academic/Nonprofit Terms; Industry Terms: Not Available to Industry
How to cite: pAAV-U6-SpCas9_gRNA(RHO-P23H)-CMV-mTagBFP2_(RAS3613) was a gift from Benjamin Kleinstiver (Addgene plasmid # 228252 ; http://n2t.net/addgene:228252 ; RRID:Addgene_228252)
