[The description below was written by a language model from this plasmid's Addgene catalogue record and pLannotate feature annotations shown in this document.]
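Description:
pAAV-U6-SpCas9_gRNA(RHO-P23H)-CMV-mTagBFP2_(RAS3613) is a 5.5 kb AAV transfer plasmid, catalogued as a mammalian expression vector, that pairs a CRISPR guide RNA cassette with a blue fluorescent reporter. It is propagated in bacteria from a high-copy ColE1/pUC-type origin and selected with kanamycin through an aph(3')-Ia KanR gene. The backbone also carries an f1 phage origin and small remnants of the pBR322 bom and rop regions. The payload is bracketed by AAV2 inverted terminal repeats, the cis elements needed for replication and packaging of the intervening DNA into AAV particles. The downstream ITR is annotated in full, whereas the upstream one is detected only as two short fragments. This may simply reflect how hard these repeats are to sequence and annotate, and the recombination-deficient host strain listed is consistent with the usual concern for ITR stability.

Between the ITRs, a human U6 RNA polymerase III promoter drives a single guide RNA consisting of a 20-nt spacer directed at the P23H mutant allele of rhodopsin (RHO), fused to the Streptococcus pyogenes Cas9 scaffold. Immediately downstream, the CMV enhancer and promoter followed by a chimeric β-globin/immunoglobulin intron express mTagBFP2, a fast-maturing monomeric blue fluorescent protein. A WPRE boosts transcript stability and expression, and an SV40 polyadenylation signal terminates the transcript.

No Cas9 is encoded, so the nuclease must be supplied separately. The reporter marks cells that received the guide, by transfection or potentially AAV transduction. The plasmid comes from work on engineering SpCas9 variants with customised PAM preferences, where it presumably supports editing of the RHO P23H allele.
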