Features (pLannotate 1.2.2; 19 found; start..end, strand, type, name):
      1..589     +  rep_origin     ori: high-copy-number ColE1/pMB1/pBR322/pUC origin of replication
    662..689     +  repeat_region  AAV2 ITR (fragment): inverted terminal repeat of adeno-associated virus serotype 2 inverted
    718..745     +  repeat_region  AAV2 ITR (fragment): inverted terminal repeat of adeno-associated virus serotype 2 inverted
    783..800     +  protein_bind   attB1 (fragment): mutant version of attB; recombination site for the Gateway® BP reaction BP Clonase™
    852..1092    +  promoter       U6 promoter: RNA polymerase III promoter for human U6 snRNA
   1121..1196    +  misc_RNA       gRNA scaffold: guide RNA scaffold for the Streptococcus pyogenes CRISPR/Cas9 system
   1209..1588    +  enhancer       CMV enhancer: human cytomegalovirus immediate early enhancer
   1589..1792    +  promoter       CMV promoter: human cytomegalovirus (CMV) immediate early promoter
   1928..2060    +  intron         chimeric intron: chimera between introns from human β-globin and immunoglobulin heavy chain genes
   2123..2833    +  CDS            mTagBFP2: mTagBFP2 is a basic (constitutively fluorescent) blue fluorescent protein published in 2011, derived from Entacmaea quadricolor. It is reported to be a very rapidly-maturing monomer with very low acid sensitivity.
   2835..2854    +  misc_feature   MCS (fragment): multiple cloning site
   2883..3471    +  misc_feature   WPRE: woodchuck hepatitis virus posttranscriptional regulatory element
   3512..3633    +  polyA_signal   SV40 poly(A) signal: SV40 polyadenylation signal
   3704..3844    +  repeat_region  AAV2 ITR: inverted terminal repeat of adeno-associated virus serotype 2 inverted
   3849..3900    -  misc_feature   bom (fragment): basis of mobility region from pBR322
   3919..4374    +  rep_origin     f1 ori (sequence partly withheld): f1 bacteriophage origin of replication; arrow indicates direction of (+) strand synthesis
   4375..4424    -  misc_feature   bom (fragment): basis of mobility region from pBR322
   4526..4561    -  CDS            rop (fragment): Rop protein, which maintains plasmids at low copy number; rop
   4654..5463    +  CDS            KanR: aminoglycoside phosphotransferase; aph(3')-Ia; confers resistance to kanamycin in bacteria or G418 (Geneticin®) in eukaryotes
>Addgene plasmid #228252 | pAAV-U6-SpCas9_gRNA(RHO-P23H)-CMV-mTagBFP2_(RAS3613) | addgene full sequence | sequence record 452436 | Addgene NGS Result
TTGAGATCCTTTTTTTCTGCGCGTAATCTGCTGCTTGCAAACAAAAAAACCACCGCTACCAGCGGTGGTT
TGTTTGCCGGATCAAGAGCTACCAACTCTTTTTCCGAAGGTAACTGGCTTCAGCAGAGCGCAGATACCAA
ATACTGTTCTTCTAGTGTAGCCGTAGTTAGGCCACCACTTCAAGAACTCTGTAGCACCGCCTACATACCT
CGCTCTGCTAATCCTGTTACCAGTGGCTGCTGCCAGTGGCGATAAGTCGTGTCTTACCGGGTTGGACTCA
AGACGATAGTTACCGGATAAGGCGCAGCGGTCGGGCTGAACGGGGGGTTCGTGCACACAGCCCAGCTTGG
AGCGAACGACCTACACCGAACTGAGATACCTACAGCGTGAGCTATGAGAAAGCGCCACGCTTCCCGAAGG
GAGAAAGGCGGACAGGTATCCGGTAAGCGGCAGGGTCGGAACAGGAGAGCGCACGAGGGAGCTTCCAGGG
GGAAACGCCTGGTATCTTTATAGTCCTGTCGGGTTTCGCCACCTCTGACTTGAGCGTCGATTTTTGTGAT
GCTCGTCAGGGGGGCGGAGCCTATGGAAAAACGCCAGCAACGCGGCCTTTTTACGGTTCCTGGCCTTTTG
CTGGCCTTTTGCTCACATGTCCTGCAGGCAGCTGCGCGCTCGCTCGCTCACTGAGGCCGCCCGGGCGTCG
GGCGACCTTTGGTCGCCCGGCCTCAGTGAGCGAGCGAGCGCGCAGAGAGGGAGTGGCCAACTCCATCACT
AGGGGTTCCTGCTGTACAAAAAAGCAGGCTTTAAAGGAACCAATTCAGTCGACTGGATCCGGTACCAAGG
TCGGGCAGGAAGAGGGCCTATTTCCCATGATTCCTTCATATTTGCATATACGATACAAGGCTGTTAGAGA
GATAATTAGAATTAATTTGACTGTAAACACAAAGATATTAGTACAAAATACGTGACGTAGAAAGTAATAA
TTTCTTGGGTAGTTTGCAGTTTTAAAATTATGTTTTAAAATGGACTATCATATGCTTACCGTAACTTGAA
AGTATTTCGATTTCTTGGCTTTATATATCTTGTGGAAAGGACGAAACACCGTAGTACTGTGGGTACTCGA
GTTTTAGAGCTAGAAATAGCAAGTTAAAATAAGGCTAGTCCGTTATCAACTTGAAAAAGTGGCACCGAGT
CGGTGCTTTTTTTCTAGCGACATTGATTATTGACTAGTTATTAATAGTAATCAATTACGGGGTCATTAGT
TCATAGCCCATATATGGAGTTCCGCGTTACATAACTTACGGTAAATGGCCCGCCTGGCTGACCGCCCAAC
GACCCCCGCCCATTGACGTCAATAATGACGTATGTTCCCATAGTAACGCCAATAGGGACTTTCCATTGAC
GTCAATGGGTGGAGTATTTACGGTAAACTGCCCACTTGGCAGTACATCAAGTGTATCATATGCCAAGTAC
GCCCCCTATTGACGTCAATGACGGTAAATGGCCCGCCTGGCATTATGCCCAGTACATGACCTTATGGGAC
TTTCCTACTTGGCAGTACATCTACGTATTAGTCATCGCTATTACCATGGTGATGCGGTTTTGGCAGTACA
TCAATGGGCGTGGATAGCGGTTTGACTCACGGGGATTTCCAAGTCTCCACCCCATTGACGTCAATGGGAG
TTTGTTTTGGCACCAAAATCAACGGGACTTTCCAAAATGTCGTAACAACTCCGCCCCATTGACGCAAATG
GGCGGTAGGCGTGTACGGTGGGAGGTCTATATAAGCAGAGCTCGTTTAGTGAACCGTCAGATCACTAGAA
GCTTTATTGCGGTAGTTTATCACAGTTAAATTGCTAACGCAGTCAGTGCTTCTGACACAACAGTCTCGAA
CTTAAGCTGCAGAAGTTGGTCGTGAGGCACTGGGCAGGTAAGTATCAAGGTTACAAGACAGGTTTAAGGA
GACCAATAGAAACTGGGCTTGTCGAGACAGAGAAGACTCTTGCGTTTCTGATAGGCACCTATTGGTCTTA
CTGACATCCACTTTGCCTTTCTCTCCACAGGTGTCCACTCCCAGTTCAATTACAGCTCTTAAGGCTAGAG
TACTTAATTAACCGGTGCCACCATGGTGTCTAAGGGCGAAGAGCTGATTAAGGAGAACATGCACATGAAG
CTGTACATGGAGGGCACCGTGGACAACCATCACTTCAAGTGCACATCCGAGGGCGAAGGCAAGCCCTACG
AGGGCACCCAGACCATGAGAATCAAGGTGGTCGAGGGCGGCCCTCTCCCCTTCGCCTTCGACATCCTGGC
TACTAGCTTCCTCTACGGCAGCAAGACCTTCATCAACCACACCCAGGGCATCCCCGACTTCTTCAAGCAG
TCCTTCCCTGAGGGCTTCACATGGGAGAGAGTCACCACATACGAAGACGGGGGCGTGCTGACCGCTACCC
AGGACACCAGCCTCCAGGACGGCTGCCTCATCTACAACGTCAAGATCAGAGGGGTGAACTTCACATCCAA
CGGCCCTGTGATGCAGAAGAAAACACTCGGCTGGGAGGCCTTCACCGAGACGCTGTACCCCGCTGACGGC
GGCCTGGAAGGCAGAAACGACATGGCCCTGAAGCTCGTGGGCGGGAGCCATCTGATCGCAAACGCCAAGA
CCACATATAGATCCAAGAAACCCGCTAAGAACCTCAAGATGCCTGGCGTCTACTATGTGGACTACAGACT
GGAAAGAATCAAGGAGGCCAACAACGAGACCTACGTCGAGCAGCACGAGGTGGCAGTGGCCAGATACTGC
GACCTCCCTAGCAAACTGGGGCACAAACTTAATTACTCAGATCTCGAGCTCAAGTAGCTTAAGAATTCAT
CAGCTTATCGATAATCAACCTCTGGATTACAAAATTTGTGAAAGATTGACTGGTATTCTTAACTATGTTG
CTCCTTTTACGCTATGTGGATACGCTGCTTTAATGCCTTTGTATCATGCTATTGCTTCCCGTATGGCTTT
CATTTTCTCCTCCTTGTATAAATCCTGGTTGCTGTCTCTTTATGAGGAGTTGTGGCCCGTTGTCAGGCAA
CGTGGCGTGGTGTGCACTGTGTTTGCTGACGCAACCCCCACTGGTTGGGGCATTGCCACCACCTGTCAGC
TCCTTTCCGGGACTTTCGCTTTCCCCCTCCCTATTGCCACGGCGGAACTCATCGCCGCCTGCCTTGCCCG
CTGCTGGACAGGGGCTCGGCTGTTGGGCACTGACAATTCCGTGGTGTTGTCGGGGAAATCATCGTCCTTT
CCTTGGCTGCTCGCCTATGTTGCCACCTGGATTCTGCGCGGGACGTCCTTCTGCTACGTCCCTTCGGCCC
TCAATCCAGCGGACCTTCCTTCCCGCGGCCTGCTGCCGGCTCTGCGGCCTCTTCCGCGTCTTCGCCTTCG
CCCTCAGACGAGTCGGATCTCCCTTTGGGCCGCCTCCCCGCATCGATACCGAGCGCTCTAGAGCTCGCTG
ATCAGCCTCGAAACTTGTTTATTGCAGCTTATAATGGTTACAAATAAAGCAATAGCATCACAAATTTCAC
AAATAAAGCATTTTTTTCACTGCATTCTAGTTGTGGTTTGTCCAAACTCATCAATGTATCTTATCATGTC
TGTATACCAGCAGGCTTTCCTAGGTTCTCACGTGCGGACCGAGGCTGCAGCGTCGTCCTCCCTAGGAACC
CCTAGTGATGGAGTTGGCCACTCCCTCTCTGCGCGCTCGCTCGCTCACTGAGGCCGGGCGACCAAAGGTC
GCCCGACGCCCGGGCTTTGCCCGGGCGGCCTCAGTGAGCGAGCGAGCGCGCAGCTGCCTGCAGGGGCGCC
TGATGCGGTATTTTCTCCTTACGCATCTGTGCGGTATTTCACACCGCATA
[95 nt withheld, positions 3901-3995]
T
[46 nt withheld, positions 3997-4042]
C
[141 nt withheld, positions 4044-4184]
CCTTTGACGTTGGAGTCCACGTTCTTT
[37 nt withheld, positions 4212-4248]
ACTCTATCTCGGGCTATTCTTTTGATTTATAAGGGATTTTGCCGATTTCGGTCTATTGGTTAAAAAATGA
GCTGATTTAACAAAAATTTAACGCGAATTTTAACAAAATATTAACGTTTACAATTTTATGGTGCACTCTC
AGTACAATCTGCTCTGATGCCGCATAGTTAAGCCAGCCCCGACACCCGCCAACACCCGCTGACGCGCCCT
GACGGGCTTGTCTGCTCCCGGCATCCGCTTACAGACAAGCTGTGACCGTCTCCGGGAGCTGCATGTGTCA
GAGGTTTTCACCGTCATCACCGAAACGCGCGAGACGAAAGGGCCTCGTGATACGCCTATTTTTATAGGTT
AATGTCATGAACAATAAAACTGTCTGCTTACATAAACAGTAATACAAGGGGTGTTATGAGCCATATTCAA
CGGGAAACGTCGAGGCCGCGATTAAATTCCAACATGGATGCTGATTTATATGGGTATAAATGGGCTCGCG
ATAATGTCGGGCAATCAGGTGCGACAATCTATCGCTTGTATGGGAAGCCCGATGCGCCAGAGTTGTTTCT
GAAACATGGCAAAGGTAGCGTTGCCAATGATGTTACAGATGAGATGGTCAGACTAAACTGGCTGACGGAA
TTTATGCCTCTTCCGACCATCAAGCATTTTATCCGTACTCCTGATGATGCATGGTTACTCACCACTGCGA
TCCCCGGAAAAACAGCATTCCAGGTATTAGAAGAATATCCTGATTCAGGTGAAAATATTGTTGATGCGCT
GGCAGTGTTCCTGCGCCGGTTGCATTCGATTCCTGTTTGTAATTGTCCTTTTAACAGCGATCGCGTATTT
CGTCTCGCTCAGGCGCAATCACGAATGAATAACGGTTTGGTTGATGCGAGTGATTTTGATGACGAGCGTA
ATGGCTGGCCTGTTGAACAAGTCTGGAAAGAAATGCATAAACTTTTGCCATTCTCACCGGATTCAGTCGT
CACTCATGGTGATTTCTCACTTGATAACCTTATTTTTGACGAGGGGAAATTAATAGGTTGTATTGATGTT
GGACGAGTCGGAATCGCAGACCGATACCAGGATCTTGCCATCCTATGGAACTGCCTCGGTGAGTTTTCTC
CTTCATTACAGAAACGGCTTTTTCAAAAATATGGTATTGATAATCCTGATATGAATAAATTGCAGTTTCA
TTTGATGCTCGATGAGTTTTTCTAATCTCATGACCAAAATCCCTTAACGTGAGTTTTCGTTCCACTGAGC
GTCAGACCCCGTAGAAAAGATCAAAGGATCTTC
